Addgene plasmid #225455: pcDNA3puro-mGFP-FXR1a-CC1mut (N202P)
Purpose: Express mEGFP-fusion protein of FXR1 isoform a (N202P)
Depositing lab: Christine Mayr. Depositing organization: Memorial Sloan-Kettering Cancer Center. Publication: The FXR1 network acts as signaling scaffold for actomyosin remodeling. Chen X, Fansler MM, Janjoš U, Ule J, Mayr C. Cell. 5 August 2024. doi: 10.1016/j.cell.2024.07.015. PubMed 37961296.
Backbone
  Vector backbone: pcDNA3-puro
  Backbone manufacturer: Mayr Lab
  Vector type: Mammalian Expression
Growth in bacteria
  Bacterial resistance: Ampicillin, 100 μg/mL
  Growth temperature: 37°C
  Growth strain: DH5alpha
  Copy number: High Copy
Gene/Insert
  Gene/Insert name: FXR1 isoform a
  Species: H. sapiens (human)
  Mutation: N202P
  Entrez Gene: FXR1 (a.k.a. CMYP9A, CMYP9B, FXR1P, MYOPMIL, MYORIBF)
  Promoter: CMV
  Tag / fusion protein: mEGFP (N terminal on insert)
  Cloning method: Other
Terms and licenses: Academic/Nonprofit Terms; Industry Terms: Not Available to Industry
Depositor comments: Resistant to shRNA TRCN0000164818 (target sequence CCAGCGAATCTCATCACAGTA). Please visit https://doi.org/10.1101/2023.11.05.565677 for bioRxiv preprint.
How to cite: pcDNA3puro-mGFP-FXR1a-CC1mut (N202P) was a gift from Christine Mayr (Addgene plasmid # 225455 ; http://n2t.net/addgene:225455 ; RRID:Addgene_225455)
