[The description below was written by a language model from this plasmid's Addgene catalogue record and pLannotate feature annotations shown in this document.]
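Description:
pcDNA3puro-mGFP-FXR1a-CC1mut (N202P) is a 7.7 kb mammalian expression plasmid built on a pcDNA3-puro backbone. It is propagated in E. coli through a high-copy ColE1/pUC-type origin and selected with ampicillin via the β-lactamase gene. An f1 origin is also present. For selection in mammalian cells, an SV40 enhancer/early promoter drives a puromycin N-acetyltransferase gene terminated by an SV40 polyadenylation signal. Short annotated fragments of ble, lacI, the lac promoter/operator region, bom and an HIV-1 LTR appear to be backbone remnants or incidental matches rather than functional parts.

The payload is a single transcription unit in which the CMV immediate-early enhancer and promoter drive monomeric EGFP fused in frame to the N terminus of human FXR1 isoform a, followed by the bovine growth hormone polyadenylation signal. A T7 promoter sits between the CMV promoter and the coding sequence. FXR1 is an RNA-binding protein, and this version carries the N202P substitution. The "CC1mut" in the plasmid name suggests that the change targets a first coiled-coil region, although the record does not spell this out. The depositor notes that the coding sequence is resistant to a specific FXR1-targeting shRNA, so the fusion can be expressed while endogenous FXR1 is knocked down. The construct therefore suits rescue or replacement experiments that compare this mutant with wild-type FXR1. The GFP tag allows the localisation and assembly of the protein to be visualised, in line with the associated study of the FXR1 network as a signalling scaffold for actomyosin remodelling.
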