Features (pLannotate 1.2.2; 21 found; start..end, strand, type, name):
      1..589     +  rep_origin     ori: high-copy-number ColE1/pMB1/pBR322/pUC origin of replication
    772..864     +  CDS            lacI (fragment): lac repressor; lacI; The lac repressor binds to the lac operator to inhibit transcription in E. coli. This inhibition can be relieved by adding lactose or isopropyl-β-D-thiogalactopyranoside (IPTG).
    877..898     +  protein_bind   CAP binding site: CAP binding activates transcription in the presence of cAMP. E. coli catabolite activator protein
    913..943     +  promoter       lac promoter: promoter for the E. coli lac operon
    951..967     +  protein_bind   lac operator: The lac repressor binds to the lac operator to inhibit transcription in E. coli. This inhibition can be relieved by adding lactose or isopropyl-β-D-thiogalactopyranoside (IPTG). lac repressor encoded by lacI
   1040..1161    -  polyA_signal   SV40 poly(A) signal: SV40 polyadenylation signal
   1156..1314    -  CDS            ble (fragment): BLE_KLEPN - Experimental evidence at protein level: Swiss-Prot protein existence level 1. Binding protein with a strong affinity to the bleomycin family of antibiotics. Binds to CL990; an antimitotic-antibiotic compound. From Klebsiella pneumoniae.
   1335..1934    -  CDS            PuroR: puromycin N-acetyltransferase; pac from Streptomyces alboniger; confers resistance to puromycin
   1947..2276    -  promoter       SV40 promoter: SV40 enhancer and early promoter
   2290..2718    -  rep_origin     f1 ori (sequence partly withheld): f1 bacteriophage origin of replication; arrow indicates direction of (+) strand synthesis
   2739..2760    -  promoter       SV40 promoter (fragment): SV40 enhancer and early promoter
   2764..2988    -  polyA_signal   bGH poly(A) signal: bovine growth hormone polyadenylation signal
   3035..4894    -  CDS            FXR1: FXR1_HUMAN - Experimental evidence at protein level: Swiss-Prot protein existence level 1. RNA-binding protein required for embryonic and postnatal development of muscle tissue (PubMed:30770808). May regulate intracellular transport and local translation of certain mRNAs (By similarity). From Homo sapiens (Human).
   4895..5611    -  CDS            mEGFP: mEGFP is a basic (constitutively fluorescent) green fluorescent protein published in 2002, derived from Aequorea victoria. It has moderate acid sensitivity.
   5635..5653    -  promoter       T7 promoter: promoter for bacteriophage T7 RNA polymerase
   5669..5702    -  LTR            5' LTR (truncated) (fragment): truncated 5' long terminal repeat (LTR) from HIV-1
   5698..5901    -  promoter       CMV promoter: human cytomegalovirus (CMV) immediate early promoter
   5902..6281    -  enhancer       CMV enhancer: human cytomegalovirus immediate early enhancer
   6436..6488    +  misc_feature   bom (fragment): basis of mobility region from pBR322
   6547..6651    +  promoter       AmpR promoter: bla
   6652..7512    +  CDS            AmpR: β-lactamase; bla; confers resistance to ampicillin, carbenicillin, and related antibiotics
>Addgene plasmid #225455 | pcDNA3puro-mGFP-FXR1a-CC1mut (N202P) | addgene full sequence | sequence record 458076 | Addgene NGS Result
TTGAGATCCTTTTTTTCTGCGCGTAATCTGCTGCTTGCAAACAAAAAAACCACCGCTACCAGCGGTGGTT
TGTTTGCCGGATCAAGAGCTACCAACTCTTTTTCCGAAGGTAACTGGCTTCAGCAGAGCGCAGATACCAA
ATACTGTTCTTCTAGTGTAGCCGTAGTTAGGCCACCACTTCAAGAACTCTGTAGCACCGCCTACATACCT
CGCTCTGCTAATCCTGTTACCAGTGGCTGCTGCCAGTGGCGATAAGTCGTGTCTTACCGGGTTGGACTCA
AGACGATAGTTACCGGATAAGGCGCAGCGGTCGGGCTGAACGGGGGGTTCGTGCACACAGCCCAGCTTGG
AGCGAACGACCTACACCGAACTGAGATACCTACAGCGTGAGCTATGAGAAAGCGCCACGCTTCCCGAAGG
GAGAAAGGCGGACAGGTATCCGGTAAGCGGCAGGGTCGGAACAGGAGAGCGCACGAGGGAGCTTCCAGGG
GGAAACGCCTGGTATCTTTATAGTCCTGTCGGGTTTCGCCACCTCTGACTTGAGCGTCGATTTTTGTGAT
GCTCGTCAGGGGGGCGGAGCCTATGGAAAAACGCCAGCAACGCGGCCTTTTTACGGTTCCTGGCCTTTTG
CTGGCCTTTTGCTCACATGTTCTTTCCTGCGTTATCCCCTGATTCTGTGGATAACCGTATTACCGCCTTT
GAGTGAGCTGATACCGCTCGCCGCAGCCGAACGACCGAGCGCAGCGAGTCAGTGAGCGAGGAAGCGGAAG
AGCGCCCAATACGCAAACCGCCTCTCCCCGCGCGTTGGCCGATTCATTAATGCAGCTGGCACGACAGGTT
TCCCGACTGGAAAGCGGGCAGTGAGCGCAACGCAATTAATGTGAGTTAGCTCACTCATTAGGCACCCCAG
GCTTTACACTTTATGCTTCCGGCTCGTATGTTGTGTGGAATTGTGAGCGGATAACAATTTCACACAGGAA
ACAGCTATGACCATGATTACGCCAAGCTCTAGCTAGAGGTCGACGGTATACAGACATGATAAGATACATT
GATGAGTTTGGACAAACCACAACTAGAATGCAGTGAAAAAAATGCTTTATTTGTGAAATTTGTGATGCTA
TTGCTTTATTTGTAACCATTATAAGCTGCAATAAACAAGTTGGGGTGGGCGAAGAACTCCAGCATGAGAT
CCCCGCGCTGGAGGATCATCCAGCCGGCGTCCCGGAAAACGATTCCGAAGCCCAACCTTTCATAGAAGGC
GGCGGTGGAATCGAAATCTCGTGATGGCAGGTTGGGCGTCGCTTGGTCGGTCATTTCGAACCCCAGAGTC
CCGCTCAGGCACCGGGCTTGCGGGTCATGCACCAGGTGCGCGGTCCTTCGGGCACCTCGACGTCGGCGGT
GACGGTGAAGCCGAGCCGCTCGTAGAAGGGGAGGTTGCGGGGCGCGGAGGTCTCCAGGAAGGCGGGCACC
CCGGCGCGCTCGGCCGCCTCCACTCCGGGGAGCACGACGGCGCTGCCCAGACCCTTGCCCTGGTGGTCGG
GCGAGACGCCGACGGTGGCCAGGAACCACGCGGGCTCCTTGGGCCGGTGCGGCGCCAGGAGGCCTTCCAT
CTGTTGCTGCGCGGCCAGCCGGGAACCGCTCAACTCGGCCATGCGCGGGCCGATCTCGGCGAACACCGCC
CCCGCTTCGACGCTCTCCGGCGTGGTCCAGACCGCCACCGCGGCGCCGTCGTCCGCGACCCACACCTTGC
CGATGTCGAGCCCGACGCGCGTGAGGAAGAGTTCTTGCAGCTCGGTGACCCGCTCGATGTGGCGGTCCGG
ATCGACGGTGTGGCGCGTGGCGGGGTAGTCGGCGAACGCGGCGGCGAGGGTGCGTACGGCCCTGGGGACG
TCGTCGCGGGTGGCGAGGCGCACCGTGGGCTTGTACTCGGTCATGGTTGGGAGCTTTTTGCAAAAGCCTA
GGCCTCCAAAAAAGCCTCCTCACTACTTCTGGAATAGCTCAGAGGCAGAGGCGGCCTCGGCCTCTGCATA
AATAAAAAAAATTAGTCAGCCATGGGGCGGAGAATGGGCGGAACTGGGCGGAGTTAGGGGCGGGATGGGC
GGAGTTAGGGGCGGGACTATGGTTGCTGACTAATTGAGATGCATGCTTTGCATACTTCTGCCTGCTGGGG
AGCCTGGGGACTTTCCACACCTGGTTGCTGACTAATTGAGATGCATGCTTTGCATACTTCTGCCTGCTGG
GGAGCCTGGGGACTTTCCACACCCTAACTGACACACATTCCACAGAATTAATTCGCGTTAAATTTTTGTT
AAATCAGCTCATTTTTTAACCAATAGGCCGAAATCGGCAAAATCCCTTATAAATCAAAAGAATAGACCGA
GATAGGGT
[37 nt withheld, positions 2389-2425]
AAAGAACGTGGACTCCAACGTCAAAGG
[49 nt withheld, positions 2453-2501]
T
[91 nt withheld, positions 2503-2593]
G
[124 nt withheld, positions 2595-2718]
GGGGATACCCCCTAGAGCCCCAGCTGGTTCTTTCCGCCTCAGAAGCCATAGAGCCCACCGCATCCCCAGC
ATGCCTGCTATTGTCTTCCCAATCCTCCCCCTTGCTGTCCTGCCCCACCCCACCCCCCAGAATAGAATGA
CACCTACTCAGACAATGCGATGCAATTTCCTCATTTTATTAGGAAAGGACAGTGGGAGTGGCACCTTCCA
GGGTCAAGGAAGGCACGGGGGAGGGGCAAACAACAGATGGCTGGCAACTAGAAGGCACAGTCGAGGCTGA
TCAGCGGGTTTAAACGGGCCCTCTAGACTCGAGTTATGAAACACCATTCAGGACTGCTGCTTCTTGAGTG
TTTTCTTCTTTTAAGGTATTAATCTTTTCTTCTCCTGGAGTACGCTGTAGCTTAGAAATGTCATCGCCAG
AAGCACTAGTTGGGCCGTTTATTGCCTTTTCTGAAGGACCATGCTCTTCAATCACATCTTTTGCCATTTC
TTTCTTGTTTTTAGCCAAAGTTTCCCTTGGGAGGTTTCTTTGTCTGCTCTGAGACTCAGCTCTAGAAATA
TAATCTGCAACTGTGACTAGCCCATTTTCATTAACTGAAGCTGTATCAGATTCAGTCATTCCATCCATCA
GAACAGCATCTTCATCAGTCCTTCGTCTACGAGACCGCCTACGACGGTTAGTGGAATGGTGGCTTTCGGA
TGCATCAGTGTCTGCAGTCTGATCTGATTCTGTATTATCAAGTAAGCTGTATGGATTGCTGTCTGGATCT
TTGAGCACAGAACTGATGGAGGATTTGCCACCACGTGGTCCACCACGACCTCGACCCCCTGAAACACTTC
TGCCTCTTCCTCCTGGGCGTCTCCTGCTGTCACGCTGATGTCGGCTGTCTCGATCATCTTCTCCTGCCAA
TGACCAATCACTCAGCTCGTCTTTACGCTCAGATTCCGTTTCAGAGGGGTTAGACAGCTCAGAATTTGTA
CCATAACCGGAGGTGTAATTAGGTCCCCGACGACCTCTGCCTCTTCCGCTATAAGACCTAGAACCAATCT
GTCGCAGCTGTTCATCAATCTGTAGGCGTTCCATTCTTAGCTGTTCTACTTCCTTTAGATAGGCAATATG
ATACTCTAGAAGAACCTGCACATTTCCAATGCTTTCTTTAGTGCCAACAAATACAAATGGAACCATACCG
TCTTCTCTGGGTAATTTATTTTCATTGTCCCCTTCAATTCTCACTCGAACCACACCAGATTTGTCCACTA
TTTCTTGAATAACTTTGCCATTTTTTCCAATTACTTTTCCAACGAGATTCCTAGGAACCTGAATAAAATC
CTCCACAAATTCCAAGAAACCTCTAGCCTTTTTTACAGCATCAGCACTCTCTCCGTAGATTCTGAATGTT
CCAGTATCTTCATCTAGCTCAATGGCGGTAACTCCAGGAACCTTCCTAGCTTGCTGGATGTTACTACCAT
GTGTTCCTATTGCCAGGCCCATTAAATCTTCTCTCACAACAAATTCCTCATGAAAAGCTGCTGCAAGTTG
TTTTGTGCATTCTAAATGCTTAGTGGCCTCTTCAGGTCTGGACATAAGCATCAACTTCGTACGAATACTT
CGCAAATGCATGTCACTTAAGATGTTTACTCTCTTCACAGTTGCTTCACTGGCAGACAGTATCATTAGCT
GTGTTGTTTCTGGATGGTAAAAAATTCTGCATGCTCCTACTGCTTTCTTAAAATCTTTATGTGCATTTTC
ATTAGCACACGCCTCTCTCAAATCCTCAGGAACATCCACTGTGCATTTAAAGAAGGTATTTTTTTTGACA
GTTTTATTTTGATTGACAGGCCGAAGTCGTTCAAATGTGACTATTTCATTGTAAGTAGCGTCACAAGCAG
CATATTCAATGACATAAAATTCTCCTTTCATCATCCGAACTTTAGCCAACCACCACCCACATGGCTCTTG
GTCATTTGCTCTTGAATATACCTCTACTTCATCTCCTTCACTAATTTCTTTTTTTATATCAGGTGGTGGT
GGTAATCTAACTTCATTAAATGGAACCTGGCGTTCTGGTTGCCAATTATTTTCAAAAACAACTGTAAGGG
AGTCTTCATGAACATCTTTGATAAATCCCTTGTAGAAAGCCCCGTTAGAGCCGCGAACCTCCACCGTCAG
CTCCGCCTTGTACAGCTCGTCCATGCCGAGAGTGATCCCGGCGGCGGTCACGAACTCCAGCAGGACCATG
TGATCGCGCTTCTCGTTGGGGTCTTTGCTCAGCTTGGACTGGGTGCTCAGGTAGTGGTTGTCGGGCAGCA
GCACGGGGCCGTCGCCGATGGGGGTGTTCTGCTGGTAGTGGTCGGCGAGCTGCACGCTGCCGTCCTCGAT
GTTGTGGCGGATCTTGAAGTTCACCTTGATGCCGTTCTTCTGCTTGTCGGCCATGATATAGACGTTGTGG
CTGTTGTAGTTGTACTCCAGCTTGTGCCCCAGGATGTTGCCGTCCTCCTTGAAGTCGATGCCCTTCAGCT
CGATGCGGTTCACCAGGGTGTCGCCCTCGAACTTCACCTCGGCGCGGGTCTTGTAGTTGCCGTCGTCCTT
GAAGAAGATGGTGCGCTCCTGGACGTAGCCTTCGGGCATGGCGGACTTGAAGAAGTCGTGCTGCTTCATG
TGGTCGGGGTAGCGGCTGAAGCACTGCACGCCGTAGGTCAGGGTGGTCACGAGGGTGGGCCAGGGCACGG
GCAGCTTGCCGGTGGTGCAGATGAACTTCAGGGTCAGCTTGCCGTAGGTGGCATCGCCCTCGCCCTCGCC
GGACACGCTGAACTTGTGGCCGTTTACGTCGCCGTCCAGCTCGACCAGGATGGGCACCACCCCGGTGAAC
AGCTCCTCGCCCTTGCTCACCATGGTTGCTAGCCAGCTTGGGTCTCCCTATAGTGAGTCGTATTAATTTC
GATAAGCCAGTAAGCAGTGGGTTCTCTAGTTAGCCAGAGAGCTCTGCTTATATAGACCTCCCACCGTACA
CGCCTACCGCCCATTTGCGTCAATGGGGCGGAGTTGTTACGACATTTTGGAAAGTCCCGTTGATTTTGGT
GCCAAAACAAACTCCCATTGACGTCAATGGGGTGGAGACTTGGAAATCCCCGTGAGTCAAACCGCTATCC
ACGCCCATTGATGTACTGCCAAAACCGCATCACCATGGTAATAGCGATGACTAATACGTAGATGTACTGC
CAAGTAGGAAAGTCCCATAAGGTCATGTACTGGGCATAATGCCAGGCGGGCCATTTACCGTCATTGACGT
CAATAGGGGGCGTACTTGGCATATGATACACTTGATGTACTGCCAAGTGGGCAGTTTACCGTAAATACTC
CACCCATTGACGTCAATGGAAAGTCCCTATTGGCGTTACTATGGGAACATACGTCATTATTGACGTCAAT
GGGCGGGGGTCGTTGGGCGGTCAGCCAGGCGGGCCATTTACCGTAAGTTATGTAACGCGGAACTCCATAT
ATGGGCTATGAACTAATGACCCCGTAATTGATTACTATTAATAACTAGTCAATAATCAATGTCAACGCGT
ATATCTGGCCCGTACATCGCGAAGCAGCGCAAAACGCCTAACCCTAAGCAGATTCTTCATGCAATTGTCG
GTCAAGCCTTGCCTTGTTGTAGCTTAAATTTTGCTCGCGCACTACTCAGCGACCTCCAACACACAAGCAG
GGAGCAGATACTGGCTTAACTATGCGGCATCAGAGCAGATTGTACTGAGAGTGCACCATAGGGGATCGGG
AGATCTCCCGATCCGTCGACGTCAGGTGGCACTTTTCGGGGAAATGTGCGCGGAACCCCTATTTGTTTAT
TTTTCTAAATACATTCAAATATGTATCCGCTCATGAGACAATAACCCTGATAAATGCTTCAATAATATTG
AAAAAGGAAGAGTATGAGTATTCAACATTTCCGTGTCGCCCTTATTCCCTTTTTTGCGGCATTTTGCCTT
CCTGTTTTTGCTCACCCAGAAACGCTGGTGAAAGTAAAAGATGCTGAAGATCAGTTGGGTGCACGAGTGG
GTTACATCGAACTGGATCTCAACAGCGGTAAGATCCTTGAGAGTTTTCGCCCCGAAGAACGTTTTCCAAT
GATGAGCACTTTTAAAGTTCTGCTATGTGGCGCGGTATTATCCCGTATTGACGCCGGGCAAGAGCAACTC
GGTCGCCGCATACACTATTCTCAGAATGACTTGGTTGAGTACTCACCAGTCACAGAAAAGCATCTTACGG
ATGGCATGACAGTAAGAGAATTATGCAGTGCTGCCATAACCATGAGTGATAACACTGCGGCCAACTTACT
TCTGACAACGATCGGAGGACCGAAGGAGCTAACCGCTTTTTTGCACAACATGGGGGATCATGTAACTCGC
CTTGATCGTTGGGAACCGGAGCTGAATGAAGCCATACCAAACGACGAGCGTGACACCACGATGCCTGTAG
CAATGGCAACAACGTTGCGCAAACTATTAACTGGCGAACTACTTACTCTAGCTTCCCGGCAACAATTAAT
AGACTGGATGGAGGCGGATAAAGTTGCAGGACCACTTCTGCGCTCGGCCCTTCCGGCTGGCTGGTTTATT
GCTGATAAATCTGGAGCCGGTGAGCGTGGGTCTCGCGGTATCATTGCAGCACTGGGGCCAGATGGTAAGC
CCTCCCGTATCGTAGTTATCTACACGACGGGGAGTCAGGCAACTATGGATGAACGAAATAGACAGATCGC
TGAGATAGGTGCCTCACTGATTAAGCATTGGTAACTGTCAGACCAAGTTTACTCATATATACTTTAGATT
GATTTAAAACTTCATTTTTAATTTAAAAGGATCTAGGTGAAGATCCTTTTTGATAATCTCATGACCAAAA
TCCCTTAACGTGAGTTTTCGTTCCACTGAGCGTCAGACCCCGTAGAAAAGATCAAAGGATCTTC
