>Addgene plasmid #225455 | pcDNA3puro-mGFP-FXR1a-CC1mut (N202P) | depositor partial sequence | sequence record 441699 | region with mutation N202P
GATGCTTATGTCCAGACCTGAAGAGGCCACTAAGCATTTAG
